>Addgene plasmid #113999 | pOGG050 | addgene full sequence | sequence record 223320 | Addgene NGS Result
CACGAGGCCCTTTCGTCCACTGAAGAGCCACTTCGTGGTCTCAAAGCCTACTTTCTTGTAACAAATTTGA
GGTCTGCGAGGTGAGCTAATTCTTCTGGAATTTCTTTTTGAGTGGCTATTTCTCTGAATACCAGGGCGCT
TGGCCTTAAATATCTCTTCTTTGTCTCGAAATCCACGTAAACCAATCCAAATCTCATCCTGAACCCTTGG
GCCCATTCGTAGTTGTCTGTTAGTGACCAGTGGAGATACCCTCTAACATCAGCACCTTCTTTCATAGCAT
TGTAAACTGCCTTTAGATGGCTTACGAGATAGTGTGGCCTGTATCTATCTGCTGCATCGGCCATACCGTT
CTCTGTAATTATCATTGGTAGCTCGTAGGCATTGTTTAAATACTTAAGAAGGTTCTCAAGGCCCTCTGGG
TACATTTCCCATCCAAAGTCACTAGCAGGTCTGCCTGACTTTGCAAATCCTCCTCTCTCACTCATAAATC
CATATCCAGGTAAAGGAACTAGGTGTCCATCTTTGGCTCCATATACCAGCCTGGAGTAGTAGTTTACGCC
GATCCAGTCTAGCTTTCCTTTTGAGTGTAGAATTGTTACAAACTCATAGTCTTTCTTTCTGATTTCCTCT
ACTTCATCCTTATACTCCTCCGCTAGAGGATCGTGCCAAGCAAAGGCGTATATCACTCCCACGGATTTTT
CTGAATACTCTTTTATGGCATCATATGCTCCGATGTGAGCCTGAATTAAGTTGAATTTTGCCTTTTCTGC
TGCTTCAAAGCTTAGATATCCTGGTGGAAATCCTGAACGTAGATTAATGTAACCTTGATTGTAGACTACG
TTTGGTTCGTTCATTGTGCTCCACATGTCAACGAGGTCATCAAGGTGATAAGCAACGAAGGCGGCAAACT
TCACAAACTCTACCACTGTTTTCTCATCTAACCATCCTGCAGGAGCCCTATCCGGGCCAAGTTTCCTTAC
TGCAATTGGGTCATGAATCCATAATGGAAGAGGCCAGTGGTAGAGGTTTAATATGAAGGTTTTGCCCCTC
TCCTTCCAGTCTGAGTAAATCTTGCGATAATGTTCAAGGGCCTCCATGTTGGCAATTTTCTCTAGCTCTT
TTATTGTACTCTCTGGAACGTCTACGGAAATTATGTTGCCTTCTTCATCCTTTTCCACATCAACTTTAAC
GTCAAATGTTGGCTTTGGAAAAATTCTTGCCCACTCAATGCCACCTCTAATACAATCCATTCCTAGCTTT
TCTGCAATGTCATGATCTTGCTTATAGAGGTGCCAATATGCTGGGCCGTTCTCTGGTAGATCTCCACTTA
CTAGACCTGATGCTATGTTCTCCTTGTCGTGAACCCACACCCACCAGTCGCTTTCCACTTCACTTCCTGG
CAGTCCCATCTCAAACTGGAAACCAGACCAAGAATATCCAAACATGAAGTTTTTTGGGAACTTCATTTGA
GACCACAGAGTGATTAATGAATCGGCCAACGCGCGGGGAGAGGCGGTTTGCGTATTGGGCGCTCTTCCGC
TTCCTCGCTCACTGACTCGCTGCGCTCGGTCGTTCGGCTGCGGCGAGCGGTATCAGCTCACTCAAAGGCG
GTAATACGGTTATCCACAGAATCAGGGGATAACGCAGGAAAGAACATGTGAGCAAAAGGCCAGCAAAAGG
CCAGGAACCGTAAAAAGGCCGCGTTGCTGGCGTTTTTCCATAGGCTCCGCCCCCCTGACGAGCATCACAA
AAATCGACGCTCAAGTCAGAGGTGGCGAAACCCGACAGGACTATAAAGATACCAGGCGTTTCCCCCTGGA
AGCTCCCTCGTGCGCTCTCCTGTTCCGACCCTGCCGCTTACCGGATACCTGTCCGCCTTTCTCCCTTCGG
GAAGCGTGGCGCTTTCTCATAGCTCACGCTGTAGGTATCTCAGTTCGGTGTAGGTCGTTCGCTCCAAGCT
GGGCTGTGTGCACGAACCCCCCGTTCAGCCCGACCGCTGCGCCTTATCCGGTAACTATCGTCTTGAGTCC
AACCCGGTAAGACACGACTTATCGCCACTGGCAGCAGCCACTGGTAACAGGATTAGCAGAGCGAGGTATG
TAGGCGGTGCTACAGAGTTCTTGAAGTGGTGGCCTAACTACGGCTACACTAGAAGAACAGTATTTGGTAT
CTGCGCTCTGCTGAAGCCAGTTACCTTCGGAAAAAGAGTTGGTAGCTCTTGATCCGGCAAACAAACCACC
GCTGGTAGCGGTGGTTTTTTTGTTTGCAAGCAGCAGATTACGCGCAGAAAAAAAGGATCTCAAGAAGATC
CTTTGATCTTTTCTACGGGGTCTGACGCTCAGTGGAACGAAAACTCACGTTAAGGGATTTTGGTCATGAG
ATTATCAAAAAGGATCTTCACCTAGATCCTTTTAAATTAAAAATGAAGTTTTAAATCAATCTAAAGTATA
TATGAGTAAACTTGGTCTGACAGTTATTTGCCGACTACCTTGGTGATCTCGCCTTTTACGTAATGGACAA
ATTCTTCCAACTGATCTGCGCGCGAGGCCAAGCGATCTTCTTCTTGTCCAAGATAAGCCTGTCTAGCTTC
AAGTATGACGGGCTGATACTGGGCCGGCAGGCGCTCCATTGCCCAGTCGGCAGCGACATCCTTCGGCGCG
ATTTTGCCGGTTACTGCGCTGTACCAAATGCGGGACAACGTAAGCACTACATTTCGCTCATCGCCAGCCC
AGTCGGGCGGCGAGTTCCATAGCGTTAAGGTTTCATTTAGCGCCTCAAATAGATCCTGTTCAGGAACCGG
ATCAAAGAGTTCCTCCGCCGCTGGACCTACCAAGGCAACGCTATGTTCTCTTGCTTTTGTCAGCAAGATA
GCCAGATCAATGTCGATCGTGGCTGGCTCGAAGATACCTGCAAGAATGTCATTGCGCTGCCATTCTCCAA
ATTGCAGTTCGCGCTTAGCTGGATAACGCCACGGAATGATGTCGTCGTGCACAACAATGGTGACTTCTAC
AGCGCGGAGAATCTCGCTCTCTCCAGGGGAAGCCGAAGTTTCCAAAAGGTCGTTGATCAAAGCTCGCCGC
GTTGTTTCATCAAGCCTTACGGTCACCGTAACCAGCAAATCAATATCGCTGTGTGGCTTCAGGCCGCCAT
CCACTGCGGAGCCGTACAAATGTACGGCCAGCAACGTCGGTTCGAGATGGCGCTCGATGACGCCAACTAC
CTCTGATAGTTGAGTCGATACTTCGGCGATCACCGCTTCCCTCATGATGTTTAACTTTGTTTTAGGGCGA
CTGCCCTGCTGCGTAACATCGTTGCTGCTCCATAACATCAAACATCGACCCACGGCGTAACGCGCTTGCT
GCTTGGATGCCCGAGGCATAGACTGTACCCCAAAAAAAAACAGTCATAACAAGCCATGAAAACCGCCACT
GCGCCGTTACCACCGCTGCGTTCGGTCAAGGTTCTGGACCAGTTGCGTGAGCGCATACTCTTCCTTTTTC
AATATTATTGAAGCATTTATCAGGGTTATTGTCTCATGAGCGGATACATATTTGAATGTATTTAGAAAAA
TAAACAAATAGGGGTTCCGCGCACATTTCCCCGAAAAGTGCCACCTGACGTCTAAGAAACCATTATTATC
ATGACATTAACCTATAAAAATAGGCGTAT
Features (pLannotate 1.2.2; 7 found; start..end, strand, type, name):
     78..1466    -  CDS            bgaS (fragment): BGAL_SULAC - Experimental evidence at protein level: Swiss-Prot protein existence level 1. From Sulfolobus acidocaldarius (strain ATCC 33909 / DSM 639 / JCM 8929 / NBRC 15157 / NCIMB 11770).
   1483..1532    -  CDS            lacI (fragment): lac repressor; lacI; The lac repressor binds to the lac operator to inhibit transcription in E. coli. This inhibition can be relieved by adding lactose or isopropyl-β-D-thiogalactopyranoside (IPTG).
   1715..2303    -  rep_origin     ori: high-copy-number ColE1/pMB1/pBR322/pUC origin of replication
   2477..3265    -  CDS            aadA: S3AD_ECOLX - Experimental evidence at protein level: Swiss-Prot protein existence level 1. Mediates bacterial resistance to the antibiotics streptomycin and spectinomycin. From Escherichia coli.
   3272..3328    -  CDS            GmR (fragment): gentamycin acetyltransferase; aacC1; confers resistance to gentamycin
   3416..3496    +  CDS            int (fragment): INT2_ECOLX - Protein inferred from homology: Swiss-Prot protein existence level 3. Putative integrase believed to be involved in the insertion of antibiotic resistance genes into plasmids and transposons. From Escherichia coli.
   3487..3591    -  promoter       AmpR promoter: bla
