[The description below was written by a language model from this plasmid's Addgene catalogue record and pLannotate feature annotations shown in this document.]
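Description:
pOGG050 (also recorded as pL0M-SC-celB) is a level 0 part plasmid from the Bacterial Expression Vector Archive (BEVA), a modular Golden Gate system for building bacterial vectors. It is a small, 3,669 nt high-copy plasmid whose backbone, according to the depositor, is a commercial carrier used for delivering synthesised DNA parts. It replicates in E. coli from a ColE1/pUC-type origin and is selected with spectinomycin through an aadA aminoglycoside adenylyltransferase gene. The short annotated fragments flanking aadA (a piece of a gentamicin acetyltransferase gene and an integron integrase fragment) are most likely remnants of the integron context from which the resistance cassette derives. They are not functional genes. An AmpR (bla) promoter lies upstream of this region, in the same orientation as aadA, and probably drives expression of the marker.

The payload is celB, a synthetic coding sequence for a thermostable beta-galactosidase reporter, "domesticated" for Golden Gate cloning, which conventionally means that internal type IIS restriction sites have been removed. The automated annotation labels this roughly 1.4 kb reading frame as a fragment of the Sulfolobus acidocaldarius beta-galactosidase bgaS. This reflects homology to a related archaeal glycosidase and is not the identity of the insert. A tiny adjacent lacI match is probably incidental. No promoter, ribosome binding site or terminator is annotated for celB, consistent with the "SC module" designation: the plasmid stores a coding-sequence part and is not itself an expression construct. The part is meant to be excised and combined with promoter and terminator modules to build reporter cassettes. The enzyme's heat stability is typically exploited to distinguish its activity from heat-sensitive host enzymes.
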