Addgene plasmid #113999: pOGG050
Purpose: SC module. Thermostable beta-galactosidase reporter
Depositing lab: Philip Poole. Depositing organization: University of Oxford. Publication: A Bacterial Expression Vector Archive (BEVA) for Flexible Modular Assembly of Golden Gate-Compatible Vectors. Geddes BA, Mendoza-Suarez MA, Poole PS. Front Microbiol. 2019 Jan 14;9:3345. doi: 10.3389/fmicb.2018.03345. eCollection 2018. PubMed 30692983.
Backbone
  Vector backbone: pL0M-SC-celB
  Vector type: Bacterial Expression
Growth in bacteria
  Bacterial resistance: Spectinomycin, 50 μg/mL
  Growth temperature: 37°C
  Growth strain: DH5alpha
  Copy number: High Copy
Gene/Insert
  Gene/Insert name: celB
  Species: Synthetic
  Mutation: Domesticated for Golden Gate cloning
  Cloning method: Unknown
Terms and licenses: Academic/Nonprofit Terms; Industry Terms: Not Available to Industry
Depositor comments: pL0M-SC-celB. Backbone from Invitrogen for synthesised parts. Please visit https://www.biorxiv.org/content/early/2018/08/16/392423 for bioRxiv preprint.
How to cite: pOGG050 was a gift from Philip Poole (Addgene plasmid # 113999 ; http://n2t.net/addgene:113999 ; RRID:Addgene_113999)
